Addgene plasmid #116519: pHAGE-PIK3CA-P104L
Purpose: Lentiviral expression of PIK3CA P104L
Depositing lab: Gordon Mills & Kenneth Scott. Depositing organization: Baylor College of Medicine. Publication: Systematic Functional Annotation of Somatic Mutations in Cancer. Ng PK, Li J, Jeong KJ, Shao S, Chen H, Tsang YH, Sengupta S, Wang Z, Bhavana VH, Tran R, Soewito S, Minussi DC, Moreno D, Kong K, Dogruluk T, Lu H, Gao J, Tokheim C, Zhou DC, Johnson AM, Zeng J, Ip CKM, Ju Z, Wester M, Yu S, Li Y, Vellano CP, Schultz N, Karchin R, Ding L, Lu Y, Cheung LWT, Chen K, Shaw KR, Meric-Bernstam F, Scott KL, Yi S, Sahni N, Liang H, Mills GB. Cancer Cell. 2018 Mar 12;33(3):450-462.e10. doi: 10.1016/j.ccell.2018.01.021. PubMed 29533785.
Backbone
  Vector backbone: pHAGE
  Vector type: Lentiviral
Growth in bacteria
  Bacterial resistance: Ampicillin, 100 μg/mL
  Growth temperature: 37°C
  Growth strain: Stbl3
  Copy number: High Copy
Gene/Insert
  Gene/Insert name: PIK3CA
  Species: H. sapiens (human)
  Mutation: P104L
  Entrez Gene: PIK3CA (a.k.a. CCM4, CLAPO, CLOVE, CWS5, HMH, MCAP, MCM, MCMTC, PI3K, PI3K-alpha, p110-alpha)
  Cloning method: Gateway Cloning
Terms and licenses: Academic/Nonprofit Terms; Industry Terms: Not Available to Industry
How to cite: pHAGE-PIK3CA-P104L was a gift from Gordon Mills & Kenneth Scott (Addgene plasmid # 116519 ; http://n2t.net/addgene:116519 ; RRID:Addgene_116519)
