[The description below was written by a language model from this plasmid's Addgene catalogue record and pLannotate feature annotations shown in this document.]
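Description:
pHAGE-PIK3CA-P104L is an HIV-1-derived, self-inactivating lentiviral expression plasmid built on the pHAGE backbone and carrying human PIK3CA, the p110-alpha catalytic subunit of phosphoinositide 3-kinase, with the P104L substitution. It is propagated in E. coli through a high-copy ColE1/pUC-type origin and selected with ampicillin via the bla gene. The recombination-reduced Stbl3 strain is recorded as the host, as is common for LTR-containing plasmids. The viral portion of the 11.7 kb sequence includes a truncated 5' LTR, the Ψ packaging signal with a short gag fragment, the Rev response element for Rev-dependent export of the genomic RNA, the cPPT/CTS, and a ΔU3 3' LTR that inactivates LTR-driven transcription after integration. No intact packaging or envelope genes are annotated, so these functions must be provided in trans to make particles.

Between the viral elements, the human EF-1α promoter drives constitutive expression of the PIK3CA open reading frame. The ORF was introduced by Gateway recombination and is flanked by attB1 and attB2 sites. Downstream lie short T3 and T7 promoter sequences, an attB4 fragment and a V5 epitope sequence. The V5 tag is separated from the ORF by these elements, and the record does not state whether it is fused in frame to the protein. An EMCV IRES then allows translation of puromycin N-acetyltransferase from the same transcript, so transduced mammalian cells can be selected with puromycin, and a WPRE enhances transcript expression. The construct is intended for stable lentiviral expression of this mutant allele and comes from a study systematically annotating the functional effects of somatic cancer mutations.
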