Features (pLannotate 1.2.2; 30 found; start..end, strand, type, name):
    377..634     +  LTR            5' LTR (truncated): truncated 5' long terminal repeat (LTR) from HIV-1
    681..806     +  misc_feature   HIV-1 Ψ: packaging signal of human immunodeficiency virus type 1
    790..1128    +  CDS            HIV-1 gag (fragment): gag protein from human immunodeficiency virus 1; gag
   1303..1536    +  misc_feature   RRE: The Rev response element (RRE) of HIV-1 allows for Rev-dependent mRNA export from the nucleus to the cytoplasm.
   1913..2013    +  CDS            Rev (fragment): human immunodeficiency virus 1 (HIV-1) Rev protein; rev; enhances nuclear export of unspliced and incompletely spliced viral mRNAs
   2058..2175    +  misc_feature   cPPT/CTS: central polypurine tract and central termination sequence of HIV-1
   2223..3401    +  promoter       EF-1α promoter: strong constitutive promoter for human elongation factor EF-1α
   3422..3442    +  protein_bind   attB1: mutant version of attB; core recombination site for the Gateway® BP reaction BP Clonase™
   3448..6651    +  CDS            PIK3CA: PK3CA_HUMAN - Experimental evidence at protein level: Swiss-Prot protein existence level 1. Phosphoinositide-3-kinase (PI3K) phosphorylates phosphatidylinositol (PI) and its phosphorylated derivatives at position 3 of the inositol ring to produce 3-phosphoinositides (PubMed:15135396, PubMed:23936502, PubMed:28676499). Uses ATP and PtdIns(4,5)P2 (phosphatidylinositol 4,5-bisphosphate) to generate phosphatidylinositol 3,4,5-trisphosphate (PIP3) (PubMed:15135396, PubMed:28676499). PIP3 plays a key role by recruiting PH domain- containing proteins to the membrane, including AKT1 and PDPK1, activat
   6656..6680    -  protein_bind   attB2: mutant version of attB; recombination site for the Gateway® BP reaction BP Clonase™
   6688..6706    +  promoter       T3 promoter: promoter for bacteriophage T3 RNA polymerase
   6732..6750    -  promoter       T7 promoter: promoter for bacteriophage T7 RNA polymerase
   6756..6774    -  protein_bind   attB4 (fragment): mutant version of attB; core recombination site for the Gateway® BP reaction BP Clonase™
   6830..6871    +  CDS            V5 tag: epitope tag from simian virus 5
   6997..7459    +  misc_feature   IRES: internal ribosome entry site (IRES) of the encephalomyocarditis virus (EMCV)
   7473..8070    +  CDS            PuroR (fragment): puromycin N-acetyltransferase; pac from Streptomyces; confers resistance to puromycin
   8086..8674    +  misc_feature   WPRE: woodchuck hepatitis virus posttranscriptional regulatory element
   8682..8747    +  CDS            nef (fragment): NEF_HV1Z2 - Experimental evidence at protein level: Swiss-Prot protein existence level 1. Extracellular Nef protein targets CD4(+) T-lymphocytes for apoptosis by interacting with CXCR4 surface receptors. From Human immunodeficiency virus type 1 group M subtype D (isolate Z2/CDC-Z34) (HIV-1).
   8749..8982    +  LTR            3' LTR (ΔU3): self-inactivating 3' long terminal repeat (LTR) from HIV-1
   9187..9291    +  promoter       AmpR promoter: bla
   9292..10152   +  CDS            AmpR: β-lactamase; bla; confers resistance to ampicillin, carbenicillin, and related antibiotics
  10323..10911   +  rep_origin     ori: high-copy-number ColE1/pMB1/pBR322/pUC origin of replication
  11094..11148   +  CDS            lacI (fragment): lac repressor; lacI; The lac repressor binds to the lac operator to inhibit transcription in E. coli. This inhibition can be relieved by adding lactose or isopropyl-β-D-thiogalactopyranoside (IPTG).
  11154..11247   +  rep_origin     SV40 ori (fragment): SV40 origin of replication
  11272..11309   +  CDS            lacI (fragment): lac repressor; lacI; The lac repressor binds to the lac operator to inhibit transcription in E. coli. This inhibition can be relieved by adding lactose or isopropyl-β-D-thiogalactopyranoside (IPTG).
  11322..11343   +  protein_bind   CAP binding site: CAP binding activates transcription in the presence of cAMP. E. coli catabolite activator protein
  11358..11388   +  promoter       lac promoter: promoter for the E. coli lac operon
  11392..11414   +  protein_bind   lac operator (fragment): The lac repressor binds to the lac operator to inhibit transcription in E. coli. This inhibition can be relieved by adding lactose or isopropyl-β-D-thiogalactopyranoside (IPTG). lac repressor encoded by lacI
  11446..11529   +  polyA_signal   SV40 poly(A) signal (fragment): SV40 polyadenylation signal
  11696..329     +  CDS            nef (fragment) (across the origin): NEF_HV1BR - Experimental evidence at protein level: Swiss-Prot protein existence level 1. Extracellular Nef protein targets CD4(+) T-lymphocytes for apoptosis by interacting with CXCR4 surface receptors (PubMed:14990729). From Human immunodeficiency virus type 1 group M subtype B (isolate BRU/LAI) (HIV-1).
>Addgene plasmid #116519 | pHAGE-PIK3CA-P104L | addgene full sequence | sequence record 242687 | Addgene NGS Result
TGGAAGGGCTAATTCACTCCCAAAGAAGACAAGATATCCTTGATCTGTGGATCTACCACACACAAGGCTA
CTTCCCTGATTAGCAGAACTACACACCAGGGCCAGGGGTCAGATATCCACTGACCTTTGGATGGTGCTAC
AAGCTAGTACCAGTTGAGCCAGATAAGGTAGAAGAGGCCAATAAAGGAGAGAACACCAGCTTGTTACACC
CTGTGAGCCTGCATGGGATGGATGACCCGGAGAGAGAAGTGTTAGAGTGGAGGTTTGACAGCCGCCTAGC
ATTTCATCACGTGGCCCGAGAGCTGCATCCGGAGTACTTCAAGAACTGCTGATATCGAGCTTGCTACAAG
GGACTTTCCGCTGGGGACTTTCCAGGGAGGCGTGGCCTGGGCGGGACTGGGGAGTGGCGAGCCCTCAGAT
CCTGCATATAAGCAGCTGCTTTTTGCCTGTACTGGGTCTCTCTGGTTAGACCAGATCTGAGCCTGGGAGC
TCTCTGGCTAACTAGGGAACCCACTGCTTAAGCCTCAATAAAGCTTGCCTTGAGTGCTTCAAGTAGTGTG
TGCCCGTCTGTTGTGTGACTCTGGTAACTAGAGATCCCTCAGACCCTTTTAGTCAGTGTGGAAAATCTCT
AGCAGTGGCGCCCGAACAGGGACTTGAAAGCGAAAGGGAAACCAGAGGAGCTCTCTCGACGCAGGACTCG
GCTTGCTGAAGCGCGCACGGCAAGAGGCGAGGGGCGGCGACTGGTGAGTACGCCAAAAATTTTGACTAGC
GGAGGCTAGAAGGAGAGAGATGGGTGCGAGAGCGTCAGTATTAAGCGGGGGAGAATTAGATCGCGATGGG
AAAAAATTCGGTTAAGGCCAGGGGGAAAGAAAAAATATAAATTAAAACATATAGTATGGGCAAGCAGGGA
GCTAGAACGATTCGCAGTTAATCCTGGCCTGTTAGAAACATCAGAAGGCTGTAGACAAATACTGGGACAG
CTACAACCATCCCTTCAGACAGGATCAGAAGAACTTAGATCATTATATAATACAGTAGCAACCCTCTATT
GTGTGCATCAAAGGATAGAGATAAAAGACACCAAGGAAGCTTTAGACAAGATAGAGGAAGAGCAAAACAA
AAGTAAGACCACCGCACAGCAAGCGGCCGGCCGCTGATCTTCAGACCTGGAGGAGGAGATATGAGGGACA
ATTGGAGAAGTGAATTATATAAATATAAAGTAGTAAAAATTGAACCATTAGGAGTAGCACCCACCAAGGC
AAAGAGAAGAGTGGTGCAGAGAGAAAAAAGAGCAGTGGGAATAGGAGCTTTGTTCCTTGGGTTCTTGGGA
GCAGCAGGAAGCACTATGGGCGCAGCGTCAATGACGCTGACGGTACAGGCCAGACAATTATTGTCTGGTA
TAGTGCAGCAGCAGAACAATTTGCTGAGGGCTATTGAGGCGCAACAGCATCTGTTGCAACTCACAGTCTG
GGGCATCAAGCAGCTCCAGGCAAGAATCCTGGCTGTGGAAAGATACCTAAAGGATCAACAGCTCCTGGGG
ATTTGGGGTTGCTCTGGAAAACTCATTTGCACCACTGCTGTGCCTTGGAATGCTAGTTGGAGTAATAAAT
CTCTGGAACAGATTTGGAATCACACGACCTGGATGGAGTGGGACAGAGAAATTAACAATTACACAAGCTT
AATACACTCCTTAATTGAAGAATCGCAAAACCAGCAAGAAAAGAATGAACAAGAATTATTGGAATTAGAT
AAATGGGCAAGTTTGTGGAATTGGTTTAACATAACAAATTGGCTGTGGTATATAAAATTATTCATAATGA
TAGTAGGAGGCTTGGTAGGTTTAAGAATAGTTTTTGCTGTACTTTCTATAGTGAATAGAGTTAGGCAGGG
ATATTCACCATTATCGTTTCAGACCCACCTCCCAACCCCGAGGGGACCCGACAGGCCCGAAGGAATAGAA
GAAGAAGGTGGAGAGAGAGACAGAGACAGATCCATTCGATTAGTGAACGGATCTCGACGGTATCGCCGAA
TTCACAAATGGCAGTATTCATCCACAATTTTAAAAGAAAAGGGGGGATTGGGGGGTACAGTGCAGGGGAA
AGAATAGTAGACATAATAGCAACAGACATACAAACTAAAGAATTACAAAAACAAATTACAAAAATTCAAA
ATTTTCGGGTTTATTACAGGGACAGCAGAGATCCAGTTTGGACTAGTCGTGAGGCTCCGGTGCCCGTCAG
TGGGCAGAGCGCACATCGCCCACAGTCCCCGAGAAGTTGGGGGGAGGGGTCGGCAATTGAACCGGTGCCT
AGAGAAGGTGGCGCGGGGTAAACTGGGAAAGTGATGTCGTGTACTGGCTCCGCCTTTTTCCCGAGGGTGG
GGGAGAACCGTATATAAGTGCAGTAGTCGCCGTGAACGTTCTTTTTCGCAACGGGTTTGCCGCCAGAACA
CAGGTAAGTGCCGTGTGTGGTTCCCGCGGGCCTGGCCTCTTTACGGGTTATGGCCCTTGCGTGCCTTGAA
TTACTTCCACCTGGCTGCAGTACGTGATTCTTGATCCCGAGCTTCGGGTTGGAAGTGGGTGGGAGAGTTC
GAGGCCTTGCGCTTAAGGAGCCCCTTCGCCTCGTGCTTGAGTTGAGGCCTGGCCTGGGCGCTGGGGCCGC
CGCGTGCGAATCTGGTGGCACCTTCGCGCCTGTCTCGCTGCTTTCGATAAGTCTCTAGCCATTTAAAATT
TTTGATGACCTGCTGCGACGCTTTTTTTCTGGCAAGATAGTCTTGTAAATGCGGGCCAAGATCTGCACAC
TGGTATTTCGGTTTTTGGGGCCGCGGGCGGCGACGGGGCCCGTGCGTCCCAGCGCACATGTTCGGCGAGG
CGGGGCCTGCGAGCGCGGCCACCGAGAATCGGACGGGGGTAGTCTCAAGCTGGCCGGCCTGCTCTGGTGC
CTGGCCTCGCGCCGCCGTGTATCGCCCCGCCCTGGGCGGCAAGGCTGGCCCGGTCGGCACCAGTTGCGTG
AGCGGAAAGATGGCCGCTTCCCGGCCCTGCTGCAGGGAGCTCAAAATGGAGGACGCGGCGCTCGGGAGAG
CGGGCGGGTGAGTCACCCACACAAAGGAAAAGGGCCTTTCCGTCCTCAGCCGTCGCTTCATGTGACTCCA
CGGAGTACCGGGCGCCGTCCAGGCACCTCGATTAGTTCTCGAGCTTTTGGAGTACGTCGTCTTTAGGTTG
GGGGGAGGGGTTTTATGCGATGGAGTTTCCCCACACTGAGTGGGTGGAGACTGAAGTTAGGCCAGCTTGG
CACTTGATGTAATTCTCCTTGGAATTTGCCCTTTTTGAGTTTGGATCTTGGTTCATTCTCAAGCCTCAGA
CAGTGGTTCAAAGTTTTTTTCTTCCATTTCAGGTGTCGTGAAGCGGCCCTGCAGATATCAACAAGTTTGT
ACAAAAAAGCAGGCACCATGCCTCCAAGACCATCATCAGGTGAACTGTGGGGCATCCACTTGATGCCCCC
AAGAATCCTAGTAGAATGTTTACTACCAAATGGAATGATAGTGACTTTAGAATGCCTCCGTGAGGCTACA
TTAATAACCATAAAGCATGAACTATTTAAAGAAGCAAGAAAATACCCCCTCCATCAACTTCTTCAAGATG
AATCTTCTTACATTTTCGTAAGTGTTACTCAAGAAGCAGAAAGGGAAGAATTTTTTGATGAAACAAGACG
ACTTTGTGACCTTCGGCTTTTTCAACCCTTTTTAAAAGTAATTGAACTAGTAGGCAACCGTGAAGAAAAG
ATCCTCAATCGAGAAATTGGTTTTGCTATCGGCATGCCAGTGTGTGAATTTGATATGGTTAAAGATCCAG
AAGTACAGGACTTCCGAAGAAATATTCTGAACGTTTGTAAAGAAGCTGTGGATCTTAGGGACCTCAATTC
ACCTCATAGTAGAGCAATGTATGTCTATCCTCCAAATGTAGAATCTTCACCAGAATTGCCAAAGCACATA
TATAATAAATTAGATAAAGGGCAAATAATAGTGGTGATCTGGGTAATAGTTTCTCCAAATAATGACAAGC
AGAAGTATACTCTGAAAATCAACCATGACTGTGTACCAGAACAAGTAATTGCTGAAGCAATCAGGAAAAA
AACTCGAAGTATGTTGCTATCCTCTGAACAACTAAAACTCTGTGTTTTAGAATATCAGGGCAAGTATATT
TTAAAAGTGTGTGGATGTGATGAATACTTCCTAGAAAAATATCCTCTGAGTCAGTATAAGTATATAAGAA
GCTGTATAATGCTTGGGAGGATGCCCAATTTGATGTTGATGGCTAAAGAAAGCCTTTATTCTCAACTGCC
AATGGACTGTTTTACAATGCCATCTTATTCCAGACGCATTTCCACAGCTACACCATATATGAATGGAGAA
ACATCTACAAAATCCCTTTGGGTTATAAATAGTGCACTCAGAATAAAAATTCTTTGTGCAACCTACGTGA
ATGTAAATATTCGAGACATTGATAAGATCTATGTTCGAACAGGTATCTACCATGGAGGAGAACCCTTATG
TGACAATGTGAACACTCAAAGAGTACCTTGTTCCAATCCCAGGTGGAATGAATGGCTGAATTATGATATA
TACATTCCTGATCTTCCTCGTGCTGCTCGACTTTGCCTTTCCATTTGCTCTGTTAAAGGCCGAAAGGGTG
CTAAAGAGGAACACTGTCCATTGGCATGGGGAAATATAAACTTGTTTGATTACACAGACACTCTAGTATC
TGGAAAAATGGCTTTGAATCTTTGGCCAGTACCTCATGGATTAGAAGATTTGCTGAACCCTATTGGTGTT
ACTGGATCAAATCCAAATAAAGAAACTCCATGCTTAGAGTTGGAGTTTGACTGGTTCAGCAGTGTGGTAA
AGTTCCCAGATATGTCAGTGATTGAAGAGCATGCCAATTGGTCTGTATCCCGAGAAGCAGGATTTAGCTA
TTCCCACGCAGGACTGAGTAACAGACTAGCTAGAGACAATGAATTAAGGGAAAATGACAAAGAACAGCTC
AAAGCAATTTCTACACGAGATCCTCTCTCTGAAATCACTGAGCAGGAGAAAGATTTTCTATGGAGTCACA
GACACTATTGTGTAACTATCCCCGAAATTCTACCCAAATTGCTTCTGTCTGTTAAATGGAATTCTAGAGA
TGAAGTAGCCCAGATGTATTGCTTGGTAAAAGATTGGCCTCCAATCAAACCTGAACAGGCTATGGAACTT
CTGGACTGTAATTACCCAGATCCTATGGTTCGAGGTTTTGCTGTTCGGTGCTTGGAAAAATATTTAACAG
ATGACAAACTTTCTCAGTATTTAATTCAGCTAGTACAGGTCCTAAAATATGAACAATATTTGGATAACTT
GCTTGTGAGATTTTTACTGAAGAAAGCATTGACTAATCAAAGGATTGGGCACTTTTTCTTTTGGCATTTA
AAATCTGAGATGCACAATAAAACAGTTAGCCAGAGGTTTGGCCTGCTTTTGGAGTCCTATTGTCGTGCAT
GTGGGATGTATTTGAAGCACCTGAATAGGCAAGTCGAGGCAATGGAAAAGCTCATTAACTTAACTGACAT
TCTCAAACAGGAGAAGAAGGATGAAACACAAAAGGTACAGATGAAGTTTTTAGTTGAGCAAATGAGGCGA
CCAGATTTCATGGATGCTCTACAGGGCTTTCTGTCTCCTCTAAACCCTGCTCATCAACTAGGAAACCTCA
GGCTTGAAGAGTGTCGAATTATGTCCTCTGCAAAAAGGCCACTGTGGTTGAATTGGGAGAACCCAGACAT
CATGTCAGAGTTACTGTTTCAGAACAATGAGATCATCTTTAAAAATGGGGATGATTTACGGCAAGATATG
CTAACACTTCAAATTATTCGTATTATGGAAAATATCTGGCAAAATCAAGGTCTTGATCTTCGAATGTTAC
CTTATGGTTGTCTGTCAATCGGTGACTGTGTGGGACTTATTGAGGTGGTGCGAAATTCTCACACTATTAT
GCAAATTCAGTGCAAAGGCGGCTTGAAAGGTGCACTGCAGTTCAACAGCCACACACTACATCAGTGGCTC
AAAGACAAGAACAAAGGAGAAATATATGATGCAGCCATTGACCTGTTTACACGTTCATGTGCTGGATACT
GTGTAGCTACCTTCATTTTGGGAATTGGAGATCGTCACAATAGTAACATCATGGTGAAAGACGATGGACA
ACTGTTTCATATAGATTTTGGACACTTTTTGGATCACAAGAAGAAAAAATTTGGTTATAAACGAGAACGT
GTGCCATTTGTTTTGACACAGGATTTCTTAATAGTGATTAGTAAAGGAGCCCAAGAATGCACAAAGACAA
GAGAATTTGAGAGGTTTCAGGAGATGTGTTACAAGGCTTATCTAGCTATTCGACAGCATGCCAATCTCTT
CATAAATCTTTTCTCAATGATGCTTGGCTCTGGAATGCCAGAACTACAATCTTTTGATGACATTGCATAC
ATTCGAAAGACCCTAGCCTTAGATAAAACTGAGCAAGAGGCTTTGGAGTATTTCATGAAACAAATGAATG
ATGCACATCATGGTGGCTGGACAACAAAAATGGATTGGATCTTCCACACAATTAAACAGCATGCATTGAA
CTAGAACCCAGCTTTCTTGTACAAAGTGGTGATATCCAATTAACCCTCACTAAAGGGTGTAAATGTTTGA
GATGTATATTCCCTATAGTGAGTCGTATTACCACCCAACTTTTCTATACAAAGTGGTTGATATCCAGCAC
AGTGGCGGCCGCTCGAGTCTAGAGGGCCCGCGGTTCGAAGGTAAGCCTATCCCTAACCCTCTCCTCGGTC
TCGATTCTACGCGTACCGGTTAGTAATGAGATCCCTCCCCCCCCCCTAACGTTACTGGCCGAAGCCGCTT
GGAATAAGGCCGGTGTGCGTTTGTCTATATGTTATTTTCCACCATATTGCCGTCTTTTGGCAATGTGAGG
GCCCGGAAACCTGGCCCTGTCTTCTTGACGAGCATTCCTAGGGGTCTTTCCCCTCTCGCCAAAGGAATGC
AAGGTCTGTTGAATGTCGTGAAGGAAGCAGTTCCTCTGGAAGCTTCTTGAAGACAAACAACGTCTGTAGC
GACCCTTTGCAGGCAGCGGAACCCCCCACCTGGCGACAGGTGCCTCTGCGGCCAAAAGCCACGTGTATAA
GATACACCTGCAAAGGCGGCACAACCCCAGTGCCACGTTGTGAGTTGGATAGTTGTGGAAAGAGTCAAAT
GGCTCTCCTCAAGCGTATTCAACAAGGGGCTGAAGGATGCCCAGAAGGTACCCCATTGTATGGGATCTGA
TCTGGGGCCTCGGTGCACATGCTTTACATGTGTTTAGTCGAGGTTAAAAAAACGTCTAGGCCCCCCGAAC
CACGGGGACGTGGTTTTCCTTTGAAAAACACGATGATAATATGGCCACACATATGACCGAGTACAAGCCC
ACGGTGCGCCTCGCCACCCGCGACGACGTCCCCAGGGCCGTACGCACCCTCGCCGCCGCGTTCGCCGACT
ACCCCGCCACGCGCCACACCGTCGATCCGGACCGCCACATCGAGCGGGTCACCGAGCTGCAAGAACTCTT
CCTCACGCGCGTCGGGCTCGACATCGGCAAGGTGTGGGTCGCGGACGACGGCGCCGCGGTGGCGGTCTGG
ACCACGCCGGAGAGCGTCGAAGCGGGGGCGGTGTTCGCCGAGATCGGCCCGCGCATGGCCGAGTTGAGCG
GTTCCCGGCTGGCCGCGCAGCAACAGATGGAAGGCCTCCTGGCGCCGCACCGGCCCAAGGAGCCCGCGTG
GTTCCTGGCCACCGTCGGCGTCTCGCCCGACCACCAGGGCAAGGGTCTGGGCAGCGCCGTCGTGCTCCCC
GGAGTGGAGGCGGCCGAGCGCGCCGGGGTGCCCGCCTTCCTGGAGACCTCCGCGCCCCGCAACCTCCCCT
TCTACGAGCGGCTCGGCTTCACCGTCACCGCCGACGTCGAGGTGCCCGAAGGACCGCGCACCTGGTGCAT
GACCCGCAAGCCCGGTGCCTAAATCGATAGATCCTAATCAACCTCTGGATTACAAAATTTGTGAAAGATT
GACTGGTATTCTTAACTATGTTGCTCCTTTTACGCTATGTGGATACGCTGCTTTAATGCCTTTGTATCAT
GCTATTGCTTCCCGTATGGCTTTCATTTTCTCCTCCTTGTATAAATCCTGGTTGCTGTCTCTTTATGAGG
AGTTGTGGCCCGTTGTCAGGCAACGTGGCGTGGTGTGCACTGTGTTTGCTGACGCAACCCCCACTGGTTG
GGGCATTGCCACCACCTGTCAGCTCCTTTCCGGGACTTTCGCTTTCCCCCTCCCTATTGCCACGGCGGAA
CTCATCGCCGCCTGCCTTGCCCGCTGCTGGACAGGGGCTCGGCTGTTGGGCACTGACAATTCCGTGGTGT
TGTCGGGGAAATCATCGTCCTTTCCTTGGCTGCTCGCCTGTGTTGCCACCTGGATTCTGCGCGGGACGTC
CTTCTGCTACGTCCCTTCGGCCCTCAATCCAGCGGACCTTCCTTCCCGCGGCCTGCTGCCGGCTCTGCGG
CCTCTTCCGCGTCTTCGCCTTCGCCCTCAGACGAGTCGGATCTCCCTTTGGGCCGCCTCCCCGCCTGAGA
TCCTTTAAGACCAATGACTTACAAGGCAGCTGTAGATCTTAGCCACTTTTTAAAAGAAAAGGGGGGACTG
GAAGGGCTAATTCACTCCCAACGAAGACAAGATCTGCTTTTTGCTTGTACTGGGTCTCTCTGGTTAGACC
AGATCTGAGCCTGGGAGCTCTCTGGCTAACTAGGGAACCCACTGCTTAAGCCTCAATAAAGCTTGCCTTG
AGTGCTTCAAGTAGTGTGTGCCCGTCTGTTGTGTGACTCTGGTAACTAGAGATCCCTCAGACCCTTTTAG
TCAGTGTGGAAAATCTCTAGCAGTAGTAGTTCATGTCATCTTATTATTCAGTATTTATAACTTGCAAAGA
AATGAATATCAGAGAGTGAGAGGCCCGGGTTAATTAAGGAAAGGGCTAGATCATTCTTGAAGACGAAAGG
GCCTCGTGATACGCCTATTTTTATAGGTTAATGTCATGATAATAATGGTTTCTTAGACGTCAGGTGGCAC
TTTTCGGGGAAATGTGCGCGGAACCCCTATTTGTTTATTTTTCTAAATACATTCAAATATGTATCCGCTC
ATGAGACAATAACCCTGATAAATGCTTCAATAATATTGAAAAAGGAAGAGTATGAGTATTCAACATTTCC
GTGTCGCCCTTATTCCCTTTTTTGCGGCATTTTGCCTTCCTGTTTTTGCTCACCCAGAAACGCTGGTGAA
AGTAAAAGATGCTGAAGATCAGTTGGGTGCACGAGTGGGTTACATCGAACTGGATCTCAACAGCGGTAAG
ATCCTTGAGAGTTTTCGCCCCGAAGAACGTTTTCCAATGATGAGCACTTTTAAAGTTCTGCTATGTGGCG
CGGTATTATCCCGTGTTGACGCCGGGCAAGAGCAACTCGGTCGCCGCATACACTATTCTCAGAATGACTT
GGTTGAGTACTCACCAGTCACAGAAAAGCATCTTACGGATGGCATGACAGTAAGAGAATTATGCAGTGCT
GCCATAACCATGAGTGATAACACTGCGGCCAACTTACTTCTGACAACGATCGGAGGACCGAAGGAGCTAA
CCGCTTTTTTGCACAACATGGGGGATCATGTAACTCGCCTTGATCGTTGGGAACCGGAGCTGAATGAAGC
CATACCAAACGACGAGCGTGACACCACGATGCCTGTAGCAATGGCAACAACGTTGCGCAAACTATTAACT
GGCGAACTACTTACTCTAGCTTCCCGGCAACAATTAATAGACTGGATGGAGGCGGATAAAGTTGCAGGAC
CACTTCTGCGCTCGGCCCTTCCGGCTGGCTGGTTTATTGCTGATAAATCTGGAGCCGGTGAGCGTGGGTC
TCGCGGTATCATTGCAGCACTGGGGCCAGATGGTAAGCCCTCCCGTATCGTAGTTATCTACACGACGGGG
AGTCAGGCAACTATGGATGAACGAAATAGACAGATCGCTGAGATAGGTGCCTCACTGATTAAGCATTGGT
AACTGTCAGACCAAGTTTACTCATATATACTTTAGATTGATTTAAAACTTCATTTTTAATTTAAAAGGAT
CTAGGTGAAGATCCTTTTTGATAATCTCATGACCAAAATCCCTTAACGTGAGTTTTCGTTCCACTGAGCG
TCAGACCCCGTAGAAAAGATCAAAGGATCTTCTTGAGATCCTTTTTTTCTGCGCGTAATCTGCTGCTTGC
AAACAAAAAAACCACCGCTACCAGCGGTGGTTTGTTTGCCGGATCAAGAGCTACCAACTCTTTTTCCGAA
GGTAACTGGCTTCAGCAGAGCGCAGATACCAAATACTGTTCTTCTAGTGTAGCCGTAGTTAGGCCACCAC
TTCAAGAACTCTGTAGCACCGCCTACATACCTCGCTCTGCTAATCCTGTTACCAGTGGCTGCTGCCAGTG
GCGATAAGTCGTGTCTTACCGGGTTGGACTCAAGACGATAGTTACCGGATAAGGCGCAGCGGTCGGGCTG
AACGGGGGGTTCGTGCACACAGCCCAGCTTGGAGCGAACGACCTACACCGAACTGAGATACCTACAGCGT
GAGCTATGAGAAAGCGCCACGCTTCCCGAAGGGAGAAAGGCGGACAGGTATCCGGTAAGCGGCAGGGTCG
GAACAGGAGAGCGCACGAGGGAGCTTCCAGGGGGAAACGCCTGGTATCTTTATAGTCCTGTCGGGTTTCG
CCACCTCTGACTTGAGCGTCGATTTTTGTGATGCTCGTCAGGGGGGCGGAGCCTATGGAAAAACGCCAGC
AACGCGGCCTTTTTACGGTTCCTGGCCTTTTGCTGGCCTTTTGCTCACATGTTCTTTCCTGCGTTATCCC
CTGATTCTGTGGATAACCGTATTACCGCCTTTGAGTGAGCTGATACCGCTCGCCGCAGCCGAACGACCGA
GCGCAGCGAGTCAGTGAGCGAGGAAGCGGAAGAGCGCCCAATACGCAAACCGCCTCTCCCCGCGCGTTGG
CCGATTCATTAATGCAGCAAGCTCATGGCTGACTAATTTTTTTTATTTATGCAGAGGCCGAGGCCGCCTC
GGCCTCTGAGCTATTCCAGAAGTAGTGAGGAGGCTTTTTTGGAGGCCTAGGCTTTTGCAAAAAGCTCCCC
GTGGCACGACAGGTTTCCCGACTGGAAAGCGGGCAGTGAGCGCAACGCAATTAATGTGAGTTAGCTCACT
CATTAGGCACCCCAGGCTTTACACTTTATGCTTCCGGCTCGTATGTTGTGTGGAATTGTGAGCGGATAAC
AATTTCACACAGGAAACAGCTATGACATGATTACGAATTTCACAAATAAAGCATTTTTTTCACTGCATTC
TAGTTGTGGTTTGTCCAAACTCATCAATGTATCTTATCATGTCTGGATCAACTGGATAACTCAAGCTAAC
CAAAATCATCCCAAACTTCCCACCCCATACCCTATTACCACTGCCAATTACCTGTGGTTTCATTTACTCT
AAACCTGTGATTCCTCTGAATTATTTTCATTTTAAAGAAATTGTATTTGTTAAATATGTACTACAAACTT
AGTAGT
