>Addgene plasmid #116519 | pHAGE-PIK3CA-P104L | depositor partial sequence | sequence record 219393 | insert
ATGCCTCCACGACCATCATCAGGTGAACTGTGGGGCATCCACTTGATGCCCCCAAGAATCCTAGTAGAAT
GTTTACTACCAAATGGAATGATAGTGACTTTAGAATGCCTCCGTGAGGCTACATTAATAACCATAAAGCA
TGAACTATTTAAAGAAGCAAGAAAATACCCCCTCCATCAACTTCTTCAAGATGAATCTTCTTACATTTTC
GTAAGTGTTACTCAAGAAGCAGAAAGGGAAGAATTTTTTGATGAAACAAGACGACTTTGTGACCTTCGGC
TTTTTCAACCCTTTTTAAAAGTAATTGAACTAGTAGGCAACCGTGAAGAAAAGATCCTCAATCGAGAAAT
TGGTTTTGCTATCGGCATGCCAGTGTGTGAATTTGATATGGTTAAAGATCCAGAAGTACAGGACTTCCGA
AGAAATATTCTGAACGTTTGTAAAGAAGCTGTGGATCTTAGGGACCTCAATTCACCTCATAGTAGAGCAA
TGTATGTCTATCCTCCAAATGTAGAATCTTCACCAGAATTGCCAAAGCACATATATAATAAATTAGATAA
AGGGCAAATAATAGTGGTGATCTGGGTAATAGTTTCTCCAAATAATGACAAGCAGAAGTATACTCTGAAA
ATCAACCATGACTGTGTACCAGAACAAGTAATTGCTGAAGCAATCAGGAAAAAAACTCGAAGTATGTTGC
TATCCTCTGAACAACTAAAACTCTGTGTTTTAGAATATCAGGGCAAGTATATTTTAAAAGTGTGTGGATG
TGATGAATACTTCCTAGAAAAATATCCTCTGAGTCAGTATAAGTATATAAGAAGCTGTATAATGCTTGGG
AGGATGCCCAATTTGATGTTGATGGCTAAAGAAAGCCTTTATTCTCAACTGCCAATGGACTGTTTTACAA
TGCCATCTTATTCCAGACGCATTTCCACAGCTACACCATATATGAATGGAGAAACATCTACAAAATCCCT
TTGGGTTATAAATAGTGCACTCAGAATAAAAATTCTTTGTGCAACCTACGTGAATGTAAATATTCGAGAC
ATTGATAAGATCTATGTTCGAACAGGTATCTACCATGGAGGAGAACCCTTATGTGACAATGTGAACACTC
AAAGAGTACCTTGTTCCAATCCCAGGTGGAATGAATGGCTGAATTATGATATATACATTCCTGATCTTCC
TCGTGCTGCTCGACTTTGCCTTTCCATTTGCTCTGTTAAAGGCCGAAAGGGTGCTAAAGAGGAACACTGT
CCATTGGCATGGGGAAATATAAACTTGTTTGATTACACAGACACTCTAGTATCTGGAAAAATGGCTTTGA
ATCTTTGGCCAGTACCTCATGGATTAGAAGATTTGCTGAACCCTATTGGTGTTACTGGATCAAATCCAAA
TAAAGAAACTCCATGCTTAGAGTTGGAGTTTGACTGGTTCAGCAGTGTGGTAAAGTTCCCAGATATGTCA
GTGATTGAAGAGCATGCCAATTGGTCTGTATCCCGAGAAGCAGGATTTAGCTATTCCCACGCAGGACTGA
GTAACAGACTAGCTAGAGACAATGAATTAAGGGAAAATGACAAAGAACAGCTCAAAGCAATTTCTACACG
AGATCCTCTCTCTGAAATCACTGAGCAGGAGAAAGATTTTCTATGGAGTCACAGACACTATTGTGTAACT
ATCCCCGAAATTCTACCCAAATTGCTTCTGTCTGTTAAATGGAATTCTAGAGATGAAGTAGCCCAGATGT
ATTGCTTGGTAAAAGATTGGCCTCCAATCAAACCTGAACAGGCTATGGAACTTCTGGACTGTAATTACCC
AGATCCTATGGTTCGAGGTTTTGCTGTTCGGTGCTTGGAAAAATATTTAACAGATGACAAACTTTCTCAG
TATTTAATTCAGCTAGTACAGGTCCTAAAATATGAACAATATTTGGATAACTTGCTTGTGAGATTTTTAC
TGAAGAAAGCATTGACTAATCAAAGGATTGGGCACTTTTTCTTTTGGCATTTAAAATCTGAGATGCACAA
TAAAACAGTTAGCCAGAGGTTTGGCCTGCTTTTGGAGTCCTATTGTCGTGCATGTGGGATGTATTTGAAG
CACCTGAATAGGCAAGTCGAGGCAATGGAAAAGCTCATTAACTTAACTGACATTCTCAAACAGGAGAAGA
AGGATGAAACACAAAAGGTACAGATGAAGTTTTTAGTTGAGCAAATGAGGCGACCAGATTTCATGGATGC
TCTACAGGGCTTTCTGTCTCCTCTAAACCCTGCTCATCAACTAGGAAACCTCAGGCTTGAAGAGTGTCGA
ATTATGTCCTCTGCAAAAAGGCCACTGTGGTTGAATTGGGAGAACCCAGACATCATGTCAGAGTTACTGT
TTCAGAACAATGAGATCATCTTTAAAAATGGGGATGATTTACGGCAAGATATGCTAACACTTCAAATTAT
TCGTATTATGGAAAATATCTGGCAAAATCAAGGTCTTGATCTTCGAATGTTACCTTATGGTTGTCTGTCA
ATCGGTGACTGTGTGGGACTTATTGAGGTGGTGCGAAATTCTCACACTATTATGCAAATTCAGTGCAAAG
GCGGCTTGAAAGGTGCACTGCAGTTCAACAGCCACACACTACATCAGTGGCTCAAAGACAAGAACAAAGG
AGAAATATATGATGCAGCCATTGACCTGTTTACACGTTCATGTGCTGGATACTGTGTAGCTACCTTCATT
TTGGGAATTGGAGATCGTCACAATAGTAACATCATGGTGAAAGACGATGGACAACTGTTTCATATAGATT
TTGGACACTTTTTGGATCACAAGAAGAAAAAATTTGGTTATAAACGAGAACGTGTGCCATTTGTTTTGAC
ACAGGATTTCTTAATAGTGATTAGTAAAGGAGCCCAAGAATGCACAAAGACAAGAGAATTTGAGAGGTTT
CAGGAGATGTGTTACAAGGCTTATCTAGCTATTCGACAGCATGCCAATCTCTTCATAAATCTTTTCTCAA
TGATGCTTGGCTCTGGAATGCCAGAACTACAATCTTTTGATGACATTGCATACATTCGAAAGACCCTAGC
CTTAGATAAAACTGAGCAAGAGGCTTTGGAGTATTTCATGAAACAAATGAATGATGCACATCATGGTGGC
TGGACAACAAAAATGGATTGGATCTTCCACACAATTAAACAGCATGCATTGAACTGA
